>Addgene plasmid #116872 | pAAV- CAG-h2BmRuby2FLAG | addgene full sequence | sequence record 228536 | Addgene NGS Result
GCGGCCCTATAAAAAGCGAAGCGCGCGGCGGGCGGGAGTCGCTGCGCGCTGCCTTCGCCCCGTGCCCCGC
TCCGCCGCCGCCTCGCGCCGCCCGCCCCGGCTCTGACTGACCGCGTTACTCCCACAGGTGAGCGGGCGGG
ACGGCCCTTCTCCTCCGGGCTGTAATTAGCGCTTGGTTTAATGACGGCTTGTTTCTTTTCTGTGGCTGCG
TGAAAGCCTTGAGGGGCTCCGGGAGGGCCCTTTGTGCGGGGGGAGCGGCTCGGGGCTGTCCGCGGGGGGA
CGGCTGCCTTCGGGGGGGACGGGGCAGGGCGGGGTTCGGCTTCTGGCGTGTGACCGGCGGCTCTAGAGCC
TCTGCTAACCATGTTCATGCCTTCTTCTTTTTCCTACAGCTCCTGGGCAACGTGCTGGTTATTGTGCTGT
CTCATCATTTTGGCAAAGAATTGGATCCGAATTCACTAGTCTCGAGGATATCGCCACCATGCCAGAGCCA
GCGAAGTCTGCTCCCGCCCCGAAAAAGGGCTCCAAGAAGGCGGTGACTAAGGCGCAGAAGAAAGGCGGCA
AGAAGCGCAAGCGCAGCCGCAAGGAGAGCTATTCCATCTATGTGTACAAGGTTCTGAAGCAGGTCCACCC
TGACACCGGCATTTCGTCCAAGGCCATGGGCATCATGAATTCGTTTGTGAACGACATTTTCGAGCGCATC
GCAGGTGAGGCTTCCCGCCTGGCGCATTACAACAAGCGCTCGACCATCACCTCCAGGGAGATCCAGACGG
CCGTGCGCCTGCTGCTGCCTGGGGAGTTGGCCAAGCACGCCGTGTCCGAGGGTACTAAGGCCATCACCAA
GTACACCAGCGCTAAGGATCCAGGTACCATGGACTACAAGGACGACGACGACAAAGGTGACTACAAAGAT
GATGACGATAAAGGCGACTATAAGGACGATGACGACAAGGGCGGAAACTCACTGATCAAGGAAAACATGC
GGATGAAGGTGGTGATGGAGGGCTCCGTGAATGGTCACCAGTTCAAGTGCACCGGAGAGGGAGAGGGAAA
CCCGTACATGGGAACTCAGACCATGCGCATTAAGGTCATCGAAGGAGGTCCGCTGCCGTTCGCTTTCGAT
ATCCTGGCCACTTCGTTCGGAGGAGGGTCGCGCACGTTCATCAAGTACCCGAAGGGAATCCCGGACTTCT
TTAAGCAGTCATTCCCGGAAGGATTCACTTGGGAACGGGTGACCCGGTATGAAGATGGAGGTGTGGTGAC
TGTCATGCAAGATACTTCGCTGGAGGATGGGTGCCTCGTGTACCACGTCCAAGTCCGCGGAGTGAATTTC
CCGTCCAACGGACCAGTGATGCAGAAAAAGACGAAGGGTTGGGAACCTAATACTGAAATGATGTACCCCG
CAGACGGAGGGCTGAGGGGCTACACCCACATGGCGCTGAAGGTCGACGGAGGAGATTACAAGGATGACGA
CGATAAGCAACAAGATTACAAAGACGATGATGACAAGGGCCAGCAGGGCGACTACAAGGACGACGACGAC
AAGCAGCAGGACTACAAAGATGACGATGATAAAGGAGGAGGACATCTGTCCTGTTCGTTCGTGACCACCT
ACAGATCAAAGAAAACCGTGGGAAACATCAAGATGCCGGGCATTCATGCCGTCGACCACCGCCTGGAGCG
GCTCGAAGAATCAGACAATGAGATGTTCGTCGTGCAAAGAGAACATGCCGTGGCCAAGTTCGCGGGACTG
GGAGGCGGTGGAGGCGATTACAAAGACGATGATGACAAGGGTGACTATAAAGACGACGATGACAAAGGGG
ATTAAAGGATGATGATGATAAGTAGTAAAAGCTTATCGATAATCAACCTCTGGATTACAAAATTTGTGAA
AGATTGACTGGTATTCTTAACTATGTTGCTCCTTTTACGCTATGTGGATACGCTGCTTTAATGCCTTTGT
ATCATGCTATTGCTTCCCGTATGGCTTTCATTTTCTCCTCCTTGTATAAATCCTGGTTGCTGTCTCTTTA
TGAGGAGTTGTGGCCCGTTGTCAGGCAACGTGGCGTGGTGTGCACTGTGTTTGCTGACGCAACCCCCACT
GGTTGGGGCATTGCCACCACCTGTCAGCTCCTTTCCGGGACTTTCGCTTTCCCCCTCCCTATTGCCACGG
CGGAACTCATCGCCGCCTGCCTTGCCCGCTGCTGGACAGGGGCTCGGCTGTTGGGCACTGACAATTCCGT
GGTGTTGTCGGGGAAATCATCGTCCTTTCCTTGGCTGCTCGCCTGTGTTGCCACCTGGATTCTGCGCGGG
ACGTCCTTCTGCTACGTCCCTTCGGCCCTCAATCCAGCGGACCTTCCTTCCCGCGGCCTGCTGCCGGCTC
TGCGGCCTCTTCCGCGTCTTCGCCTTCGCCCTCAGACGAGTCGGATCTCCCTTTGGGCCGCCTCCCCGCA
TCGATACCGTCGACCCGGGCGGCCGCTTCGAGCAGACATGATAAGATACATTGATGAGTTTGGACAAACC
ACAACTAGAATGCAGTGAAAAAAATGCTTTATTTGTGAAATTTGTGATGCTATTGCTTTATTTGTAACCA
TTATAAGCTGCAATAAACAAGTTAACAACAACAATTGCATTCATTTTATGTTTCAGGTTCAGGGGGAGAT
GTGGGAGGTTTTTTAAAGCAAGTAAAACCTCTACAAATGTGGTAAAATCGATAAGGATCTTCCTAGAGCA
TGGCTACGTAGATAAGTAGCATGGCGGGTTAATCATTAACTACAAGGAACCCCTAGTGATGGAGTTGGCC
ACTCCCTCTCTGCGCGCTCGCTCGCTCACTGAGGCCGGGCGACCAAAGGTCGCCCGACGCCCGGGCTTTG
CCCGGGCGGCCTCAGTGAGCGAGCGAGCGCGCAGCTGCATTAATGAATCGGCCAACGCGCGGGGAGAGGC
GGTTTGCGTATTGGGCGCTCTTCCGCTTCCTCGCTCACTGACTCGCTGCGCTCGGTCGTTCGGCTGCGGC
GAGCGGTATCAGCTCACTCAAAGGCGGTAATACGGTTATCCACAGAATCAGGGGATAACGCAGGAAAGAA
CATGTGAGCAAAAGGCCAGCAAAAGGCCAGGAACCGTAAAAAGGCCGCGTTGCTGGCGTTTTTCCATAGG
CTCCGCCCCCCTGACGAGCATCACAAAAATCGACGCTCAAGTCAGAGGTGGCGAAACCCGACAGGACTAT
AAAGATACCAGGCGTTTCCCCCTGGAAGCTCCCTCGTGCGCTCTCCTGTTCCGACCCTGCCGCTTACCGG
ATACCTGTCCGCCTTTCTCCCTTCGGGAAGCGTGGCGCTTTCTCATAGCTCACGCTGTAGGTATCTCAGT
TCGGTGTAGGTCGTTCGCTCCAAGCTGGGCTGTGTGCACGAACCCCCCGTTCAGCCCGACCGCTGCGCCT
TATCCGGTAACTATCGTCTTGAGTCCAACCCGGTAAGACACGACTTATCGCCACTGGCAGCAGCCACTGG
TAACAGGATTAGCAGAGCGAGGTATGTAGGCGGTGCTACAGAGTTCTTGAAGTGGTGGCCTAACTACGGC
TACACTAGAAGAACAGTATTTGGTATCTGCGCTCTGCTGAAGCCAGTTACCTTCGGAAAAAGAGTTGGTA
GCTCTTGATCCGGCAAACAAACCACCGCTGGTAGCGGTGGTTTTTTTGTTTGCAAGCAGCAGATTACGCG
CAGAAAAAAAGGATCTCAAGAAGATCCTTTGATCTTTTCTACGGGGTCTGACGCTCAGTGGAACGAAAAC
TCACGTTAAGGGATTTTGGTCATGAGATTATCAAAAAGGATCTTCACCTAGATCCTTTTAAATTAAAAAT
GAAGTTTTAAATCAATCTAAAGTATATATGAGTAAACTTGGTCTGACAGTTACCAATGCTTAATCAGTGA
GGCACCTATCTCAGCGATCTGTCTATTTCGTTCATCCATAGTTGCCTGACTCCCCGTCGTGTAGATAACT
ACGATACGGGAGGGCTTACCATCTGGCCCCAGTGCTGCAATGATACCGCGAGACCCACGCTCACCGGCTC
CAGATTTATCAGCAATAAACCAGCCAGCCGGAAGGGCCGAGCGCAGAAGTGGTCCTGCAACTTTATCCGC
CTCCATCCAGTCTATTAATTGTTGCCGGGAAGCTAGAGTAAGTAGTTCGCCAGTTAATAGTTTGCGCAAC
GTTGTTGCCATTGCTACAGGCATCGTGGTGTCACGCTCGTCGTTTGGTATGGCTTCATTCAGCTCCGGTT
CCCAACGATCAAGGCGAGTTACATGATCCCCCATGTTGTGCAAAAAAGCGGTTAGCTCCTTCGGTCCTCC
GATCGTTGTCAGAAGTAAGTTGGCCGCAGTGTTATCACTCATGGTTATGGCAGCACTGCATAATTCTCTT
ACTGTCATGCCATCCGTAAGATGCTTTTCTGTGACTGGTGAGTACTCAACCAAGTCATTCTGAGAATAGT
GTATGCGGCGACCGAGTTGCTCTTGCCCGGCGTCAATACGGGATAATACCGCGCCACATAGCAGAACTTT
AAAAGTGCTCATCATTGGAAAACGTTCTTCGGGGCGAAAACTCTCAAGGATCTTACCGCTGTTGAGATCC
AGTTCGATGTAACCCACTCGTGCACCCAACTGATCTTCAGCATCTTTTACTTTCACCAGCGTTTCTGGGT
GAGCAAAAACAGGAAGGCAAAATGCCGCAAAAAAGGGAATAAGGGCGACACGGAAATGTTGAATACTCAT
ACTCTTCCTTTTTCAATATTATTGAAGCATTTATCAGGGTTATTGTCTCATGAGCGGATACATATTTGAA
TGTATTTAGAAAAATAAACAAATAGGGGTTCCGCGCACATTTCCCCGAAAAGTGCCACCTAAATTGTAAG
CGTTAATATTTTGTTAAAATTCGCGTTAAATTTTTGTTAAATCAGCTCATTTTTTAACCAATAGGCCGAA
ATCGGCAAAATCCCTTATAAATCAAAAGAATAGACCGAGATAGGGT
[37 nt withheld, positions 5017-5053]
AAAGAACGTGGACTCCAACGTCAAAGG
[49 nt withheld, positions 5081-5129]
T
[91 nt withheld, positions 5131-5221]
G
[124 nt withheld, positions 5223-5346]
CCCATTCGCCATTCAGGCTGCGCAACTGTTGGGAAGGGCGATCGGTGCGGGCCTCTTCGCTATTACGCCA
GCTGCGCGCTCGCTCGCTCACTGAGGCCGCCCGGGCAAAGCCCGGGCGTCGGGCGACCTTTGGTCGCCCG
GCCTCAGTGAGCGAGCGAGCGCGCAGAGAGGGAGTGGCCAACTCCATCACTAGGGGTTCCTTGTAGTTAA
TGATTAACCCGCCATGCTACTTATCTACGTAGCCATGCTCTAGGAAGAGTACCATTGACGTCAATAATGA
CGTATGTTCCCATAGTAACGCCAATAGGGACTTTCCATTGACGTCAATGGGTGGAGTATTTACGGTAAAC
TGCCCACTTGGCAGTACATCAAGTGTATCATATGCCAAGTACGCCCCCTATTGACGTCAATGACGGTAAA
TGGCCCGCCTGGCATTATGCCCAGTACATGACCTTATGGGACTTTCCTACTTGGCAGTACATCTACGTAT
TAGTCATCGCTATTACCATGGTCGAGGTGAGCCCCACGTTCTGCTTCACTCTCCCCATCTCCCCCCCCTC
CCCACCCCCAATTTTGTATTTATTTATTTTTTAATTATTTTGTGCAGCGATGGGGGCGGGGGGGGGGGGG
GCGCGSGCCAGGCGGGGCGGGGCGGGGCGAGGGGCGGGGCGGGGCGAGGCGGAGAGGTGCGGCGGCAGCC
AATCAGAGCGGCGCGCTCCGAAAGTTTCCTTTTATGGCGAGGCGGCGGCGGCG
Features (pLannotate 1.2.2; 22 found; start..end, strand, type, name):
     35..170     +  intron         hybrid intron (fragment): hybrid between chicken β-actin (CBA) and minute virus of mice (MMV) introns (Gray et al., 2011)
    259..389     +  intron         chimeric intron (fragment): chimera between introns from chicken β-actin and rabbit β-globin
    387..449     +  CDS            HBB (fragment): HBB_LEPEU - Experimental evidence at protein level: Swiss-Prot protein existence level 1. Involved in oxygen transport from the lung to the various peripheral tissues. From Lepus europaeus (European hare).
    479..856     +  CDS            H2B: human histone H2B; HIST1H2BJ
    869..894     +  CDS            5xFLAG (fragment): five tandem FLAG® epitope tags
    899..922     +  CDS            3xFLAG (fragment): three tandem FLAG® epitope tags
    926..950     +  CDS            3xFLAG (fragment): three tandem FLAG® epitope tags
    953..1759    +  CDS            mRuby2: mRuby2 is a basic (constitutively fluorescent) red fluorescent protein published in 2012, derived from Entacmaea quadricolor. It has moderate acid sensitivity.
   1825..1842    +  CDS            2xFLAG (fragment): two tandem FLAG® epitope tags
   1861..2449    +  misc_feature   WPRE: woodchuck hepatitis virus posttranscriptional regulatory element
   2492..2613    -  polyA_signal   SV40 poly(A) signal: SV40 polyadenylation signal
   2636..2704    -  CDS            large T antigen (fragment): large T antigen from SV40 (simian virus 40)
   2775..2908    +  repeat_region  AAV2 ITR: inverted terminal repeat of adeno-associated virus serotype 2 inverted
   2902..2958    -  CDS            lacI (fragment): lac repressor; lacI; The lac repressor binds to the lac operator to inhibit transcription in E. coli. This inhibition can be relieved by adding lactose or isopropyl-β-D-thiogalactopyranoside (IPTG).
   3141..3729    -  rep_origin     ori: high-copy-number ColE1/pMB1/pBR322/pUC origin of replication
   3900..4760    -  CDS            AmpR: β-lactamase; bla; confers resistance to ampicillin, carbenicillin, and related antibiotics
   4761..4865    -  promoter       AmpR promoter: bla
   4918..5346    -  rep_origin     f1 ori (sequence partly withheld): f1 bacteriophage origin of replication; arrow indicates direction of (+) strand synthesis
   5351..5420    -  CDS            lacZα (fragment): LacZα fragment of β-galactosidase; lacZ fragment
   5415..5547    -  repeat_region  AAV2 ITR (fragment): inverted terminal repeat of adeno-associated virus serotype 2 inverted
   5608..5856    +  enhancer       CMV enhancer (fragment): human cytomegalovirus immediate early enhancer
   5858..34      +  promoter       chicken β-actin promoter (across the origin): No description available
