[The description below was written by a language model from this plasmid's Addgene catalogue record and pLannotate feature annotations shown in this document.]
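Description:
pAAV-CAG-h2BmRuby2FLAG is an adeno-associated virus transfer plasmid built on a pAAV backbone, designed to express a nuclear-localized, epitope-tagged red fluorescent protein in mammalian cells. The 6,099-nt annotated sequence shows an expression cassette flanked by two AAV2 inverted terminal repeats, the cis elements needed for replication and packaging of the intervening DNA into recombinant AAV particles when helper functions are supplied. Outside the ITRs, the bacterial portion carries a high-copy ColE1/pUC-type origin, an f1 phage origin, and a β-lactamase gene with its own promoter for ampicillin selection. The record lists a recombination-deficient host strain, consistent with the tendency of ITR repeats to rearrange. Short lacI, lacZα and SV40 large T hits in the table are backbone remnants or annotation fragments rather than functional genes.

Expression is driven by the composite CAG promoter, annotated here as a CMV enhancer fragment, the chicken β-actin promoter (spanning the sequence origin), and chimeric chicken β-actin/rabbit β-globin intron sequence, which together give strong, broadly active transcription. The open reading frame begins with human histone H2B (HIST1H2BJ), which tethers the fusion to chromatin and so confines the signal to the nucleus. It is followed by several FLAG epitope repeats, then mRuby2, with additional FLAG sequence after the fluorescent protein. A WPRE downstream enhances transcript stability and expression, and an SV40 polyadenylation signal is annotated after it, though on the reverse strand. There are no recombinase sites, so expression is constitutive. The construct suits AAV-mediated labelling of cell nuclei, detectable by native red fluorescence or anti-FLAG immunostaining. The associated publication concerns motor cortex projection pathways, suggesting use in marking neuronal nuclei.
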