Addgene plasmid #116872: pAAV- CAG-h2BmRuby2FLAG
Purpose: Nuclear localized mRuby2FLAG
Depositing lab: Loren Looger. Depositing organization: HHMI, Janelia Research Campus. Publication: Distinct descending motor cortex pathways and their roles in movement. Economo MN, Viswanathan S, Tasic B, Bas E, Winnubst J, Menon V, Graybuck LT, Nguyen TN, Smith KA, Yao Z, Wang L, Gerfen CR, Chandrashekar J, Zeng H, Looger LL, Svoboda K. Nature. 2018 Nov;563(7729):79-84. doi: 10.1038/s41586-018-0642-9. Epub 2018 Oct 31. PubMed 30382200.
Backbone
  Vector backbone: pAAV
  Vector type: AAV
Growth in bacteria
  Bacterial resistance: Ampicillin, 100 μg/mL
  Growth temperature: 30°C
  Growth strain: NEB Stable
  Copy number: Unknown
Gene/Insert
  Gene/Insert name: H2BmRuby2FLAG
Terms and licenses: Academic/Nonprofit Terms; Industry Terms: Not Available to Industry
How to cite: pAAV- CAG-h2BmRuby2FLAG was a gift from Loren Looger (Addgene plasmid # 116872 ; http://n2t.net/addgene:116872 ; RRID:Addgene_116872)
