>Addgene plasmid #116872 | pAAV- CAG-h2BmRuby2FLAG | depositor partial sequence | sequence record 219837 | H2B mRuby2FLAG
ATGCCAGAGCCAGCGAAGTCTGCTCCCGCCCCGAAAAAGGGCTCCAAGAAGGCGGTGACTAAGGCGCAGA
AGAAAGGCGGCAAGAAGCGCAAGCGCAGCCGCAAGGAGAGCTATTCCATCTATGTGTACAAGGTTCTGAA
GCAGGTCCACCCTGACACCGGCATTTCGTCCAAGGCCATGGGCATCATGAATTCGTTTGTGAACGACATT
TTCGAGCGCATCGCAGGTGAGGCTTCCCGCCTGGCGCATTACAACAAGCGCTCGACCATCACCTCCAGGG
AGATCCAGACGGCCGTGCGCCTGCTGCTGCCTGGGGAGTTGGCCAAGCACGCCGTGTCCGAGGGTACTAA
GGCCATCACCAAGTACACCAGCGCTAAGGATCCAGGTACCATGGACTACAAGGACGACGACGACAAAGGT
GACTACAAAGATGATGACGATAAAGGCGACTATAAGGACGATGACGACAAGGGCGGAAACTCACTGATCA
AGGAAAACATGCGGATGAAGGTGGTGATGGAGGGCTCCGTGAATGGTCACCAGTTCAAGTGCACCGGAGA
GGGAGAGGGAAACCCGTACATGGGAACTCAGACCATGCGCATTAAGGTCATCGAAGGAGGTCCGCTGCCG
TTCGCTTTCGATATCCTGGCCACTTCGTTCGGAGGAGGGTCGCGCACGTTCATCAAGTACCCGAAGGGAA
TCCCGGACTTCTTTAAGCAGTCATTCCCGGAAGGATTCACTTGGGAACGGGTGACCCGGTATGAAGATGG
AGGTGTGGTGACTGTCATGCAAGATACTTCGCTGGAGGATGGGTGCCTCGTGTACCACGTCCAAGTCCGC
GGAGTGAATTTCCCGTCCAACGGACCAGTGATGCAGAAAAAGACGAAGGGTTGGGAACCTAATACTGAAA
TGATGTACCCCGCAGACGGAGGGCTGAGGGGCTACACCCACATGGCGCTGAAGGTCGACGGAGGAGATTA
CAAGGATGACGACGATAAGCAACAAGATTACAAAGACGATGATGACAAGGGCCAGCAGGGCGACTACAAG
GACGACGACGACAAGCAGCAGGACTACAAAGATGACGATGATAAAGGAGGAGGACATCTGTCCTGTTCGT
TCGTGACCACCTACAGATCAAAGAAAACCGTGGGAAACATCAAGATGCCGGGCATTCATGCCGTCGACCA
CCGCCTGGAGCGGCTCGAAGAATCAGACAATGAGATGTTCGTCGTGCAAAGAGAACATGCCGTGGCCAAG
TTCGCGGGACTGGGAGGCGGTGGAGGCGATTACAAAGACGATGATGACAAGGGTGACTATAAAGACGACG
ATGACAAAGGGGATTAA
